>Addgene plasmid #122021 | SEPT11 sh1 3m shRNA | addgene full sequence | sequence record 241280 | Addgene NGS Result
AAATTGTAAGCGTTAATATTTTGTTAAAATTCGCGTTAAATTTTTGTTAAATCAGCTCATTTTTTAACCA
ATAGGCCGAAATCGGCAAAATCCCTTATAAATCAAAAGAATAGACCGAGATAGGGT
[37 nt withheld, positions 127-163]
AAAGAACGTGGACTCCAACGTCAAAGG
[49 nt withheld, positions 191-239]
T
[91 nt withheld, positions 241-331]
G
[124 nt withheld, positions 333-456]
CCCATTCGCCATTCAGGCTGCGCAACTGTTGGGAAGGGCGATCGGTGCGGGCCTCTTCGCTATTACGCCA
GTCGACAGCCTGCAGGAATGGCCGGCCATCTTAATTAAGAAATTTAAATATGTTTAAACATAGGGCCCAA
TGGCGCGCCAAGGCCATCTAGGCCAAGCTTATCCGACGCCGCCATCTCTAGGCCCGCGCCGGCCCCCTCG
CACAGACTTGTGGGAGAAGCTCGGCTACTCCCCTGCCCCGGTTAATTTGCATATAATATTTCCTAGTAAC
TATAGAGGCTTAATGTGCGATAAAAGACAGATAATCTGTTCTTTTTAATACTAGCTACATTTTACATGAT
AGGCTTGGATTTCTATAAGAGATACAAATACTAAATTATTATTTTAAAAAACAGCACAAAAGGAAACTCA
CCCTAACTGTAAAGTAATTGTGTGTTTTGAGACTATAAATATCCCTTGGAGAAAAGCCTTGTTTGTCAAT
GTGGATTCGACACTACACAGTAGTGTCGATTCCACATTGATTTTTCTAGATAATACGTAGATCCAGACAT
GATAAGATACATTGATGAGTTTGGACAAACCACAACTAGAATGCAGTGAAAAAAATGCTTTATTTGTGAA
ATTTGTGATGCTATTGCTTTATTTGTAACCATTATAAGCTGCAATAAACAAGTTAACAACAACAATTGCA
TTCATTTTATGTTTCAGGTTCAGGGGGAGGTGTGGGAGGTTTTTTAATTCTTGCGGCCGCGGCGGTACCC
AGCTTTTGTTCCCTTTAGTGAGGGTTAATTGCGCGCTTGGCGTAATCATGGTCATAGCTGTTTCCTGTGT
GAAATTGTTATCCGCTCACAATTCCACACAACATACGAGCCGGGAGCATAAAGTGTAAAGCCTGGGGTGC
CTAATGAGTGAGCTAACTCACATTAATTGCGTTGCGCTCACTGCCCGCTTTCCAGTCGGGAAACCTGTCG
TGCCAGCTGCATTAATGAATCGGCCAACGCGCGGGGAGAGGCGGTTTGCGTATTGGGCGCTCTTCCGCTT
CCTCGCTCACTGACTCGCTGCGCTCGGTCGTTCGGCTGCGGCGAGCGGTATCAGCTCACTCAAAGGCGGT
AATACGGTTATCCACAGAATCAGGGGATAACGCAGGAAAGAACATGTGAGCAAAAGGCCAGCAAAAGGCC
AGGAACCGTAAAAAGGCCGCGTTGCTGGCGTTTTTCCATAGGCTCCGCCCCCCTGACGAGCATCACAAAA
ATCGACGCTCAAGTCAGAGGTGGCGAAACCCGACAGGACTATAAAGATACCAGGCGTTTCCCCCTGGAAG
CTCCCTCGTGCGCTCTCCTGTTCCGACCCTGCCGCTTACCGGATACCTGTCCGCCTTTCTCCCTTCGGGA
AGCGTGGCGCTTTCTCATAGCTCACGCTGTAGGTATCTCAGTTCGGTGTAGGTCGTTCGCTCCAAGCTGG
GCTGTGTGCACGAACCCCCCGTTCAGCCCGACCGCTGCGCCTTATCCGGTAACTATCGTCTTGAGTCCAA
CCCGGTAAGACACGACTTATCGCCACTGGCAGCAGCCACTGGTAACAGGATTAGCAGAGCGAGGTATGTA
GGCGGTGCTACAGAGTTCTTGAAGTGGTGGCCTAACTACGGCTACACTAGAAGAACAGTATTTGGTATCT
GCGCTCTGCTGAAGCCAGTTACCTTCGGAAAAAGAGTTGGTAGCTCTTGATCCGGCAAACAAACCACCGC
TGGTAGCGGTGGTTTTTTTGTTTGCAAGCAGCAGATTACGCGCAGAAAAAAAGGATCTCAAGAAGATCCT
TTGATCTTTTCTACGGGGTCTGACGCTCAGTGGAACGAAAACTCACGTTAAGGGATTTTGGTCATGAGAT
TATCAAAAAGGATCTTCACCTAGATCCTTTTAAATTAAAAATGAAGTTTTAAATCAATCTAAAGTATATA
TGAGTAAACTTGGTCTGACAGTTACCAATGCTTAATCAGTGAGGCACCTATCTCAGCGATCTGTCTATTT
CGTTCATCCATAGTTGCCTGACTCCCCGTCGTGTAGATAACTACGATACGGGAGGGCTTACCATCTGGCC
CCAGTGCTGCAATGATACCGCGAGACCCACGCTCACCGGCTCCAGATTTATCAGCAATAAACCAGCCAGC
CGGAAGGGCCGAGCGCAGAAGTGGTCCTGCAACTTTATCCGCCTCCATCCAGTCTATTAATTGTTGCCGG
GAAGCTAGAGTAAGTAGTTCGCCAGTTAATAGTTTGCGCAACGTTGTTGCCATTGCTACAGGCATCGTGG
TGTCACGCTCGTCGTTTGGTATGGCTTCATTCAGCTCCGGTTCCCAACGATCAAGGCGAGTTACATGATC
CCCCATGTTGTGCAAAAAAGCGGTTAGCTCCTTCGGTCCTCCGATCGTTGTCAGAAGTAAGTTGGCCGCA
GTGTTATCACTCATGGTTATGGCAGCACTGCATAATTCTCTTACTGTCATGCCATCCGTAAGATGCTTTT
CTGTGACTGGTGAGTACTCAACCAAGTCATTCTGAGAATAGTGTATGCGGCGACCGAGTTGCTCTTGCCC
GGCGTCAATACGGGATAATACCGCGCCACATAGCAGAACTTTAAAAGTGCTCATCATTGGAAAACGTTCT
TCGGGGCGAAAACTCTCAAGGATCTTACCGCTGTTGAGATCCAGTTCGATGTAACCCACTCGTGCACCCA
ACTGATCTTCAGCATCTTTTACTTTCACCAGCGTTTCTGGGTGAGCAAAAACAGGAAGGCAAAATGCCGC
AAAAAAGGGAATAAGGGCGACACGGAAATGTTGAATACTCATACTCTTCCTTTTTCAATATTATTGAAGC
ATTTATCAGGGTTATTGTCTCATGAGCGGATACATATTTGAATGTATTTAGAAAAATAAACAAATAGGGG
TTCCGCGCACATTTCCCCGAAAAGTGCCACCT
Features (pLannotate 1.2.2; 12 found; start..end, strand, type, name):
     28..456     -  rep_origin     f1 ori (sequence partly withheld): f1 bacteriophage origin of replication; arrow indicates direction of (+) strand synthesis
    461..527     -  CDS            lacZα (fragment): LacZα fragment of β-galactosidase; lacZ fragment
    627..939     +  promoter       U6 promoter: RNA polymerase III promoter for mouse U6 snRNA (Das et al., 1988)
   1006..1140    -  polyA_signal   SV40 poly(A) signal: SV40 polyadenylation signal
   1238..1256    -  promoter       T3 promoter: promoter for bacteriophage T3 RNA polymerase
   1301..1317    -  protein_bind   lac operator: The lac repressor binds to the lac operator to inhibit transcription in E. coli. This inhibition can be relieved by adding lactose or isopropyl-β-D-thiogalactopyranoside (IPTG). lac repressor encoded by lacI
   1325..1355    -  promoter       lac promoter: promoter for the E. coli lac operon
   1370..1391    -  protein_bind   CAP binding site: CAP binding activates transcription in the presence of cAMP. E. coli catabolite activator protein
   1404..1496    -  CDS            lacI (fragment): lac repressor; lacI; The lac repressor binds to the lac operator to inhibit transcription in E. coli. This inhibition can be relieved by adding lactose or isopropyl-β-D-thiogalactopyranoside (IPTG).
   1679..2267    -  rep_origin     ori: high-copy-number ColE1/pMB1/pBR322/pUC origin of replication
   2438..3298    -  CDS            AmpR: β-lactamase; bla; confers resistance to ampicillin, carbenicillin, and related antibiotics
   3299..3403    -  promoter       AmpR promoter: bla
