[The description below was written by a language model from this plasmid's Addgene catalogue record and pLannotate feature annotations shown in this document.]
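Description:
SEPT11 sh1 3m shRNA is a small (about 3.4 kb) RNAi plasmid built on the mU6pro backbone, a non-viral shRNA expression vector intended for transfection into mammalian cells. It is maintained in E. coli as a high-copy plasmid through a ColE1/pUC-type origin and selected with ampicillin via the β-lactamase gene and its native promoter. The backbone retains remnants of a phagemid cloning vector: an f1 origin, fragments of lacZα and lacI, the lac promoter, operator and CAP site, and a T3 promoter. None of these contribute to hairpin expression in mammalian cells.

The functional unit is the mouse U6 snRNA promoter, an RNA polymerase III promoter that drives transcription of short, defined RNAs, making it well suited to hairpin expression. The shRNA insert was cloned downstream of it between BbsI and XbaI sites, and sits in the unannotated gap between the U6 promoter and an SV40 polyadenylation signal that lies on the opposite strand. The hairpin is derived from a sequence directed against rat Sept11 (septin 11) mRNA but carries three point mutations. These are intended to disrupt target recognition, so the construct serves as the matched negative control for the companion SEPT11 sh1 knockdown plasmid.

The feature table shows no fluorescent reporter or mammalian selection marker, so transfected cells would have to be identified by other means. The associated work concerns the role of septin 11 in neuronal cytoarchitecture and GABAergic synaptic connectivity. This plasmid helps distinguish specific knockdown effects from nonspecific consequences of shRNA expression.
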