Addgene plasmid #122021: SEPT11 sh1 3m shRNA
Purpose: Negative control shRNA for SEPT11 sh1 shRNA (plasmid 122020).
Depositing lab: Angel de Blas. Depositing organization: University of Connecticut. Publication: Septin 11 is present in GABAergic synapses and plays a functional role in the cytoarchitecture of neurons and GABAergic synaptic connectivity. Li X, Serwanski DR, Miralles CP, Nagata K, De Blas AL. J Biol Chem. 2009 Jun 19;284(25):17253-65. doi: 10.1074/jbc.M109.008870. Epub 2009 Apr 20. PubMed 19380581.
Backbone
  Vector backbone: mU6pro
  Vector type: RNAi
Growth in bacteria
  Bacterial resistance: Ampicillin, 100 μg/mL
  Growth temperature: 37°C
  Growth strain: DH5alpha
  Copy number: High Copy
Gene/Insert
  Gene/Insert name: SEPT11 shRNA
  gRNA/shRNA sequence: UCAAUGUGGAUUCGACACUAC
  Species: R. norvegicus (rat)
  Entrez Gene: Sept11
  Cloning method: Restriction Enzyme; 5′ cloning site BbsI (unknown if destroyed); 3′ cloning site XbaI (unknown if destroyed)
  Sequencing primers: 5′ unknown
Resource information
  A portion of this plasmid was derived from a plasmid made by: Insert was originally cloned in Angel de Blas's lab.
Terms and licenses: Academic/Nonprofit Terms; Industry Terms: Not Available to Industry
Depositor comments: 3-point mutations (negative control for SEPT11 sh1 shRNA targeting Sept 11 mRNAs, plasmid 122020).
How to cite: SEPT11 sh1 3m shRNA was a gift from Angel de Blas (Addgene plasmid # 122021 ; http://n2t.net/addgene:122021 ; RRID:Addgene_122021)
